Addgene plasmid #8334: pgex-cIAP1 mut
Depositing lab: Jon Ashwell. Depositing organization: National Cancer Institute (NCI). Publication: TNF-RII and c-IAP1 mediate ubiquitination and degradation of TRAF2. Li X, Yang Y, Ashwell JD. Nature 2002 Mar 21;416(6878):345-7. 10.1038/416345a PubMed 11907583.
Backbone
  Vector backbone: pGEX
  Backbone manufacturer: amersham
  Backbone size w/o insert (bp): 4900
  Vector type: Bacterial Expression
Growth in bacteria
  Bacterial resistance: Ampicillin, 100 μg/mL
  Growth temperature: 37°C
  Growth strain: DH5alpha
  Copy number: High Copy
Gene/Insert
  Gene/Insert name: ciap1mut (alt name: cIAP1)
  Species: H. sapiens (human)
  Insert size (bp): 1700
  Mutation: H588A
  Entrez Gene: BIRC2 (a.k.a. API1, HIAP2, Hiap-2, MIHB, RNF48, c-IAP1, cIAP1)
  Tag / fusion protein: GST (N terminal on backbone)
  Cloning method: Restriction Enzyme; 5′ cloning site BamH1 (not destroyed); 3′ cloning site NotI (not destroyed)
  Sequencing primers: 5′ GGGCTGGCAAGCCACGTTTGGTGG; 3′ TCCGGGAGCTGCATGTGTCAGAGG
Terms and licenses: Academic/Nonprofit Terms; Industry Terms: Not Available to Industry
How to cite: pgex-cIAP1 mut was a gift from Jon Ashwell (Addgene plasmid # 8334 ; http://n2t.net/addgene:8334 ; RRID:Addgene_8334)
