[The description below was written by a language model from this plasmid's Addgene catalogue record.]
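Description:
pgex-cIAP1 mut is a bacterial expression plasmid built on the pGEX backbone (about 4.9 kb without insert), designed to produce a glutathione S-transferase fusion protein in E. coli. It is maintained as a high-copy plasmid under ampicillin selection. The record does not list the promoter or origin. pGEX vectors generally drive the GST fusion from an IPTG-inducible tac promoter and carry a lacI repressor gene, but the specific pGEX variant is not stated, and no feature table is available to confirm these elements.

The insert is an approximately 1.7 kb human cIAP1 (BIRC2) coding sequence cloned between BamHI and NotI sites, both of which are retained, so that GST supplied by the backbone is fused to the N terminus of the protein. The insert carries an H588A substitution. cIAP1 is an inhibitor-of-apoptosis family member with a C-terminal RING domain that confers E3 ubiquitin ligase activity. A histidine-to-alanine change at this position lies in that region and is generally used to disable ligase function, although the record itself gives only the mutation and not its functional consequence.

The associated publication concerns TNF-RII and c-IAP1 mediated ubiquitination and degradation of TRAF2. The construct is therefore most plausibly used to purify recombinant GST-cIAP1 mutant protein on glutathione resin, as a control alongside wild-type cIAP1 in in vitro ubiquitination or binding assays. The GST tag also suits pull-down experiments that probe interactions between cIAP1 and its partners.
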