>Addgene plasmid #8334 | pgex-cIAP1 mut | addgene partial sequence | sequence record 16898 | 8334 with pGEX-3
GCGCGAGGCAGATCGTCAGTCAGTCACGATGCGGCCGCCAGTGTGATGGATATCTGCAGAATTCGGCTTA
CTAGATCTGGTGACCTTAAGAGAGAAATGTACGAACAGTACCCTTGATTATACCCCTGCAAATAGGGCAT
TTTCTTAGAGAAGGGGCACATTCCTGGCATACTACCAGAGCACCACAAGGAATAAATACAACAGAAACTT
CTTTGTCCATACACACTTTACAAGTTCGTTCTTCTTGCAACCTCCTCAATTGTTCTTCCAGTGACAGACC
TGAAACATCTTCTGTTGGAATATACTTCATATTCTTATCCACAAATAAGTTCTTATACAATGTAGAGTCA
ATTTCTTTTAGACAGTTTTTGAAGATGTTGGCCGCAGCATTTCCTTTAACCAAAATGGTATCAATCAGTT
CTCTCGCTTGTAAAGGTATCTGTGTTTTTTGTTTAATAATATCATGTTCCTGTTTATTAATTACATTGGC
CTTTAAAAGATTATCCAGGATAGGAAGCACACATGTCAATTGTTGAAAGAGAGCCATTCTGTTCTTCCGA
ATTAATGACAAATCATCTGATGCCATTTCTTCAGCTTGTTTTTCCTTCTCCTCTTCTCTTTTTTCATCTT
CAGCATTAAGAAGTGCTGACACAATATCATTAACTGTTTTATAGTTCTCTCCAGTTGTCAGGATTTTACT
TTGAACTGTTTGTTTTCACCAGGTCTCTATTAAAGCCCATTTTCCAAGGCAGATTTAACCACAGGTGTAT
TCATCATGA
