>Addgene plasmid #8334 | pgex-cIAP1 mut | addgene partial sequence | sequence record 16899 | 8334 with pGEX-5
CTGGTTCCGCGTGGATCCCCGGAATTCACAATGGAGCAGAAGCTGATTTCCGAGGAGGACCTGGGGGCCA
TGGACAAAACTGCCTCCCAAAGACTTTTCCCAGGTCCCTCGTATCAAAACATTAAGAGTATAATGGAAGA
TAGCACGATCTTGTCAGATTGGACAAACAGCAACAAACAAAAAATGAAGTATGACTTTTCCTGTGAACTC
TACAGAATGTCTACATATTCAACTTTCCCCGCCGGGGTGCCTGTCTCAGAAAGGAGTCTTGCTCGTGCTG
GTTTTTATTATACTGGTGTGAATGACAAGGTCAAATGCTTCTGTTGTGGCCTGATGCTGGATAACTGGAA
ACTAGGAGACAGTCCTATTCAAAAGCATAAACAGCTATATCCTAGCTGTAGCTTTATTCAGAATCTGGTT
TCAGCTAGTCTGGGATCCACCTCTAAGAATACGTCTCCAATGAGAAACAGTTTTGCACATTCATTATCTC
CCACCTTGGAACATAGTAGCTTGTTCAGTGGTTCTTACTCCAGCCTTTCTCCAAACCCTCTTAATTCTAG
AGCAGTTGAAGACATCTCTTCATCGAGGACTAACCCCTACAGTTATGCAATGAGTACTGAAGAAGCCAGA
TTTCTTACCTACCATATGTGGCCATTAACTTTTTTGTCACCATCAGAATTGGCAAGAGCTGGTTTTTATT
ATATAGNACCTNNNANAGGGTAGCCTGCTTTGCCTGTGGTGGGAAGCTCAGTANTGGGNNNANNNNGATG
CTATGTNNNANNNCGNN
